>Addgene plasmid #65114 | pYTK007 | depositor full sequence | sequence record 110167 | Full Sequence
TCGGTCTCACCCTGAATTCGCATCTAGAACGCACAAGGTCAGGGCACTCATGCGACAATCAACTCGATGC
ATGATCCGCACCATTGTCGAGGGGCCAGCGTCAATAGTGCCGATGACCACAGACCCGGTTAAGACATAGC
CGAATGGAGCCGCGCCGACCACAGAATGATACGTCTCAAAGTGAATAAAGCTCCACACAGTCGAACGTGA
GACCAGACCAATAAAAAACGCCCGGCGGCAACCGAGCGTTCTGAACAAATCCAGATGGAGTTCTGAGGTC
ATTACTGGATCTATCAACAGGAGTCCAAGCGAGCTCGATATCAAATTACGCCCCGCCCTGCCACTCATCG
CAGTACTGTTGTAATTCATTAAGCATTCTGCCGACATGGAAGCCATCACAAACGGCATGATGAACCTGAA
TCGCCAGCGGCATCAGCACCTTGTCGCCTTGCGTATAATATTTGCCCATGGTGAAAACGGGGGCGAAGAA
GTTGTCCATATTGGCCACGTTTAAATCAAAACTGGTGAAACTCACCCAGGGATTGGCTGAAACGAAAAAC
ATATTCTCAATAAACCCTTTAGGGAAATAGGCCAGGTTTTCACCGTAACACGCCACATCTTGCGAATATA
TGTGTAGAAACTGCCGGAAATCGTCGTGGTATTCACTCCAGAGCGATGAAAACGTTTCAGTTTGCTCATG
GAAAACGGTGTAACAAGGGTGAACACTATCCCATATCACCAGCTCACCGTCTTTCATTGCCATACGAAAT
TCCGGATGAGCATTCATCAGGCGGGCAAGAATGTGAATAAAGGCCGGATAAAACTTGTGCTTATTTTTCT
TTACGGTCTTTAAAAAGGCCGTAATATCCAGCTGAACGGTCTGGTTATAGGTACATTGAGCAACTGACTG
AAATGCCTCAAAATGTTCTTTACGATGCCATTGGGATATATCAACGGTGGTATATCCAGTGATTTTTTTC
TCCATTTTAGCTTCCTTAGCTCCTGAAAATCTCGATAACTCAAAAAATACGCCCGGTAGTGATCTTATTT
CATTATGGTGAAAGTTGGAACCTCTTACGTGCCCGATCAATCATGACCAAAATCCCTTAACGTGAGTTTT
CGTTCCACTGAGCGTCAGACCCCGTAGAAAAGATCAAAGGATCTTCTTGAGATCCTTTTTTTCTGCGCGT
AATCTGCTGCTTGCAAACAAAAAAACCACCGCTACCAGCGGTGGTTTGTTTGCCGGATCAAGAGCTACCA
ACTCTTTTTCCGAAGGTAACTGGCTTCAGCAGAGCGCAGATACCAAATACTGTTCTTCTAGTGTAGCCGT
AGTTAGGCCACCACTTCAAGAACTCTGTAGCACCGCCTACATACCTCGCTCTGCTAATCCTGTTACCAGT
GGCTGCTGCCAGTGGCGATAAGTCGTGTCTTACCGGGTTGGACTCAAGACGATAGTTACCGGATAAGGCG
CAGCGGTCGGGCTGAACGGGGGGTTCGTGCACACAGCCCAGCTTGGAGCGAACGACCTACACCGAACTGA
GATACCTACAGCGTGAGCTATGAGAAAGCGCCACGCTTCCCGAAGGGAGAAAGGCGGACAGGTATCCGGT
AAGCGGCAGGGTCGGAACAGGAGAGCGCACGAGGGAGCTTCCAGGGGGAAACGCCTGGTATCTTTATAGT
CCTGTCGGGTTTCGCCACCTCTGACTTGAGCGTCGATTTTTGTGATGCTCGTCAGGGGGGCGGAGCCTAT
GGAAAAACGCCAGCAACGCGGCCTTTTTACGGTTCCTGGCCTTTTGCTGGCCTTTTGCTCACATGTTCTT
TCCTGCGTTATCCCCTGATTCTGTGGATAACCGTAG
Features (pLannotate 1.2.2; 4 found; start..end, strand, type, name):
    221..255     -  terminator     lambda t0 terminator: minimal transcription terminator from phage lambda (Scholtissek and Grosse, 1987)
    329..985     -  CDS            cat: CAT_ECOLX - Experimental evidence at protein level: Swiss-Prot protein existence level 1. This enzyme is an effector of chloramphenicol resistance in bacteria. From Escherichia coli. This protein is used as a marker in many commonly used cloning vectors, such as pACYC184.
    986..1083    -  promoter       cat promoter: promoter of the E. coli cat gene encoding chloramphenicol acetyltransferase
   1167..1755    +  rep_origin     ori: high-copy-number ColE1/pMB1/pBR322/pUC origin of replication
