[The description below was written by a language model from this plasmid's Addgene catalogue record and pLannotate feature annotations shown in this document.]
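Description:
pYTK007 is a small (about 1.9 kb) part-storage plasmid from the Yeast Toolkit (YTK) modular cloning system, built on the pYTK001 part entry vector. Although catalogued as a bacterial expression vector, it serves essentially as an E. coli-propagated carrier for a single standardized DNA part. It replicates from a high-copy ColE1/pUC-type origin and is selected with chloramphenicol through a cat (chloramphenicol acetyltransferase) gene driven by its native cat promoter and followed by the phage lambda t0 terminator. These maintenance elements are the only features the automated annotation detected. The synthetic insert itself is not annotated in the feature table, and presumably lies in the unannotated region of the plasmid.

The payload is ConL5, a synthetic sequence classified as a Type 1 part, which in the YTK scheme is a 5' (left) assembly connector. It was introduced into the entry vector using BsmBI sites that were destroyed during cloning, as is usual for Golden Gate-style type IIS assembly. Type 1 connectors occupy the first position when a single-gene cassette is assembled from toolkit parts, flanking the upstream side of the transcriptional unit. In the toolkit's design, connectors of this kind define how finished cassettes are joined in order in a later multigene assembly step, with different numbered connectors specifying different positions. The record does not describe the internal composition of ConL5. The plasmid has no yeast origin, yeast marker or expressed gene of interest, and is used purely as a source of the connector part for hierarchical assembly of yeast constructs.
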