Addgene plasmid #65114: pYTK007
Purpose: Encodes ConL5 as a Type 1 part to be used in the Dueber YTK system
Depositing lab: John Dueber. Depositing organization: University of California, Berkeley. Publication: A Highly Characterized Yeast Toolkit for Modular, Multipart Assembly. Lee ME, DeLoache WC, Cervantes B, Dueber JE. ACS Synth Biol. 2015 Apr 14. 10.1021/sb500366v PubMed 25871405.
Backbone
  Vector backbone: pYTK001
  Vector type: Bacterial Expression
Growth in bacteria
  Bacterial resistance: Chloramphenicol, 25 μg/mL
  Growth temperature: 37°C
  Growth strain: DH10B
  Copy number: High Copy
Gene/Insert
  Gene/Insert name: ConL5
  Species: Synthetic
  Cloning method: Restriction Enzyme; 5′ cloning site BsmBI (destroyed during cloning); 3′ cloning site BsmBI (destroyed during cloning)
Terms and licenses: Academic/Nonprofit Terms; Industry Terms: Not Available to Industry
Depositor comments: Type 1 parts are 5' assembly connectors in the Dueber YTK. For more information, please visit the supplemental information in PMID:25871405.
How to cite: pYTK007 was a gift from John Dueber (Addgene plasmid # 65114 ; http://n2t.net/addgene:65114 ; RRID:Addgene_65114)
