>Addgene plasmid #65114 | pYTK007 | addgene partial sequence | sequence record 111890 | pRS414-R 5'-CACCTCTGACTTGAGCGTCG-3'
CCTATGGAAAAACGCCAGCAACGCGGCCTTTTTACGGTTCCTGGCCTTTTGCTGGCCTTTTGCTCACATG
TTCTTTCCTGCGTTATCCCCTGATTCTGTGGATAACCGTAGTCGGTCTCACCCTGAATTCGCATCTAGAA
CGCACAAGGTCAGGGCACTCATGCGACAATCAACTCGATGCATGATCCGCACCATTGTCGAGGGGCCAGC
GTCAATAGTGCCGATGACCACAGACCCGGTTAAGACATAGCCGAATGGAGCCGCGCCGACCACAGAATGA
TACGTCTCAAAGTGAATAAAGCTCCACACAGTCGAACGTGAGACCAGACCAATAAAAAACGCCCGGCGGC
AACCGAGCGTTCTGAACAAATCCAGATGGAGTTCTGAGGTCATTACTGGATCTATCAACAGGAGTCCAAG
CGAGCTCGATATCAAATTACGCCCCGCCCTGCCACTCATCGCAGTACTGTTGTAATTCATTAAGCATTCT
GCCGACATGGAAGCCATCACAAACGGCATGATGAACCTGAATCGCCAGCGGCATCAGCACCTTGTCGCCT
TGCGTATAATATTTGCCCATGGTGAAAACGGGGGCGAAGAAGTTGTCCATATTGGCCACGTTTAAATCAA
AACTGGTGAAACTCACCCAGGGATTGGCTGAAACGAAAAACATATTCTCAATAAACCCTTTAGGGAAATA
GGCCAGGTTTTCACCGTAACACGCCACATCTTGCGAATATATGTGTAGAAACTGCCGGAAATCGTCGTGG
TATTCACTCCAGAGCGATGAAAACGTTTCAGTTTGCTCATGGAAAACGGTGTAACAAGGGTGAACACTAT
CCCATATCACCAGCTCACCGTCTTTCATTGCCATACGAAATTCCGGATGAGCATTCATCAGGCGGGCAAG
AATGTGAATAAAGGCCGGATAAAACTTGTGCTTATTTTTCTTTACGGTCTTTAAAAAGGCCGTAATATCC
AGCTGAA
