>Addgene plasmid #65114 | pYTK007 | addgene partial sequence | sequence record 220889 | CAT-F 5'-GTTTGTGATGGCTTCCATGTC-3'
TCCTGTTGATAGATCCAGTAATGACCTCAGAACTCCATCTGGATTTGTTCAGAACGCTCGGTTGCCGCCG
GGCGTTTTTTATTGGTCTGGTCTCACGTTCGACTGTGTGGAGCTTTATTCACTTTGAGACGTATCATTCT
GTGGTCGGCGCGGCTCCATTCGGCTATGTCTTAACCGGGTCTGTGGTCATCGGCACTATTGACGCTGGCC
CCTCGACAATGGTGCGGATCATGCATCGAGTTGATTGTCGCATGAGTGCCCTGACCTTGTGCGTTCTAGA
TGCGAATTCAGGGTGAGACCGACTACGGTTATCCACAGAATCAGGGGATAACGCAGGAAAGAACATGTGA
GCAAAAGGCCAGCAAAAGGCCAGGAACCGTAAAAAGGCCGCGTTGCTGGCGTTTTTCCATAGGCTCCGCC
CCCCTGACGAGCATCACAAAAATCGACGCTCAAGTCAGAGGTGGCGAAACCCGACAGGACTATAAAGATA
CCAGGCGTTTCCCCCTGGAAGCTCCCTCGTGCGCTCTCCTGTTCCGACCCTGCCGCTTACCGGATACCTG
TCCGCCTTTCTCCCTTCGGGAAGCGTGGCGCTTTCTCATAGCTCACGCTGTAGGTATCTCAGTTCGGTGT
AGGTCGTTCGCTCCAAGCTGGGCTGTGTGCACGAACCCCCCGTTCAGCCCGACCGCTGCGCCTTATCCGG
TAACTATCGTCTTGAGTCCAACCCGGTAAGACACGACTTATCGCCACTGGCAGCAGCCACTGGTAACAGG
ATTAGCAGAGCGAGGTATGTAGGCGGTGCTACAGAGTTCTTGAAGTGGTGG
